Addgene plasmid #85249: pH6Z-707
Purpose: Plasmid clone containing HHV-6B(Z29) restriction endonuclease fragment
Depositing lab: Philip Pellett. Depositing organization: Centers for Disease Control and Prevention. Publication: Restriction endonuclease mapping and molecular cloning of the human herpesvirus 6 variant B strain Z29 genome. Lindquester GJ, Inoue N, Allen RD, Castelli JW, Stamey FR, Dambaugh TR, O'Brian JJ, Danovich RM, Frenkel N, Pellett PE. Arch Virol. 1996;141(2):367-79. PubMed 8634027.
Backbone
  Vector backbone: pKSm13-
  Backbone manufacturer: Stratagene, similar to pBluescript SK+
  Vector type: cloning vector
Growth in bacteria
  Bacterial resistance: Ampicillin, 100 μg/mL
  Growth temperature: 37°C
  Growth strain: DH5alpha
  Copy number: High Copy
Gene/Insert
  Gene/Insert name: fragment of the human herpesvirus 6B strain Z29 genome (alt name: NC_000898)
  Insert size (bp): 10400
  Cloning method: Unknown
  Sequencing primers: 5′ T7; 3′ T3
Terms and licenses: Academic/Nonprofit Terms; Industry Terms: Not Available to Industry
Depositor comments: restriction enzyme fragment = KpnI E; Range (bases) = 112,354-122,774; Associated Genes = U74, U75, U76, U77, U79, B6, B7
How to cite: pH6Z-707 was a gift from Philip Pellett (Addgene plasmid # 85249 ; http://n2t.net/addgene:85249 ; RRID:Addgene_85249)
