[The description below was written by a language model from this plasmid's Addgene catalogue record and pLannotate feature annotations shown in this document.]
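Description:
pH6Z-707 is a bacterial cloning plasmid that carries a large restriction fragment of the human herpesvirus 6B strain Z29 genome, one member of a set of clones made to map and archive that genome. The backbone is pKSm13-, a Stratagene phagemid similar to pBluescript. The feature table shows the expected backbone parts: a high-copy ColE1/pUC-type origin for replication in E. coli, an f1 origin for single-stranded DNA production, and an ampicillin resistance gene (β-lactamase) with its own promoter. It also shows the lac promoter/operator region with a lacZα fragment interrupted by the insert. T7 and T3 phage promoters flank the cloning site and serve as sequencing primer sites reading into either end of the viral DNA.

The insert is the KpnI E fragment, about 10.4 kb, recorded as covering roughly bases 112,354 to 122,774 of the viral genome. The whole plasmid is 13,380 nt in the sequenced record. The depositor lists U74, U75, U76, U77, U79, B6 and B7 as associated genes. The annotation agrees, detecting a partial U74 (helicase/primase-associated factor), U75 (a cytoplasmic egress/tegumentation protein), U76 (capsid portal protein, annotated in two pieces) and a helicase ORF that presumably corresponds to U77. It also finds U79 fragments and the small predicted ORFs B6 and B7, plus short matches to U78 that the depositor does not list. These genes sit in their native genomic arrangement without added eukaryotic promoters, tags or reporters, so this is not an expression construct. It serves as a source of cloned viral DNA for uses such as sequencing, subcloning or hybridisation probes. The cloning method is not recorded.
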