Features (pLannotate 1.2.2; 23 found; start..end, strand, type, name):
    767..1969    +  CDS            U76 (fragment): PORTL_HHV7J - Protein inferred from homology: Swiss-Prot protein existence level 3. Forms a portal in the viral capsid through which viral DNA is translocated during DNA packaging. Assembles as a dodecamer at a single fivefold axe of the T=16 icosahedric capsid. Binds to the molecular motor that translocates the viral DNA, termed terminase. From Human herpesvirus 7 (strain JI) (HHV-7) (Human T lymphotropic virus).
   1972..2700    +  CDS            U76 (fragment): PORTL_HHV6Z - Also known as CB3L. Protein inferred from homology: Swiss-Prot protein existence level 3. Forms a portal in the viral capsid through which viral DNA is translocated during DNA packaging. Assembles as a dodecamer at a single fivefold axe of the T=16 icosahedric capsid. Binds to the molecular motor that translocates the viral DNA, termed terminase. From Human herpesvirus 6B (strain Z29) (HHV-6 variant B) (Human B lymphotropic virus).
   2612..3358    +  CDS            U75: CEP1_HHV6Z - Also known as CB2L. Protein inferred from homology: Swiss-Prot protein existence level 3. Plays a critical role in cytoplasmic virus egress. Participates in the final step of tegumentation and envelope acquisition within the host cytoplasm. From Human herpesvirus 6B (strain Z29) (HHV-6 variant B) (Human B lymphotropic virus).
   3399..4985    -  CDS            U74 (fragment): HEPA_HHV6Z - Also known as CB1R. Protein inferred from homology: Swiss-Prot protein existence level 3. Component of the helicase/primase complex. Unwinds the DNA at the replication forks and generates single-stranded DNA for both leading and lagging strand synthesis. The primase synthesizes short RNA primers on the lagging strand that the polymerase presumably elongates using dNTPs. The primase-associated factor has no known catalytic activity in the complex and may serve to facilitate the formation of the replisome by directly interacting with the origin-binding protein and the polymerase. Fr
   4995..5013    -  promoter       T7 promoter: promoter for bacteriophage T7 RNA polymerase
   5021..5176    +  CDS            lacZα (fragment): LacZα fragment of β-galactosidase; lacZ fragment
   5181..5609    +  rep_origin     f1 ori (sequence partly withheld): f1 bacteriophage origin of replication; arrow indicates direction of (+) strand synthesis
   5662..5766    +  promoter       AmpR promoter: bla
   5767..6627    +  CDS            AmpR: β-lactamase; bla; confers resistance to ampicillin, carbenicillin, and related antibiotics
   6798..7386    +  rep_origin     ori: high-copy-number ColE1/pMB1/pBR322/pUC origin of replication
   7569..7661    +  CDS            lacI (fragment): lac repressor; lacI; The lac repressor binds to the lac operator to inhibit transcription in E. coli. This inhibition can be relieved by adding lactose or isopropyl-β-D-thiogalactopyranoside (IPTG).
   7674..7695    +  protein_bind   CAP binding site: CAP binding activates transcription in the presence of cAMP. E. coli catabolite activator protein
   7710..7740    +  promoter       lac promoter: promoter for the E. coli lac operon
   7744..7766    +  protein_bind   lac operator (fragment): The lac repressor binds to the lac operator to inhibit transcription in E. coli. This inhibition can be relieved by adding lactose or isopropyl-β-D-thiogalactopyranoside (IPTG). lac repressor encoded by lacI
   7809..7827    +  promoter       T3 promoter: promoter for bacteriophage T3 RNA polymerase
   7840..7947    +  misc_feature   MCS: pBluescript multiple cloning site
   7941..8222    -  CDS            U79 (fragment): U79_HHV6Z - Also known as CB7R. Protein inferred from homology: Swiss-Prot protein existence level 3. May be involved in DNA replication. From Human herpesvirus 6B (strain Z29) (HHV-6 variant B) (Human B lymphotropic virus).
   8305..9231    -  CDS            U79/U80 (fragment): U79_HHV6H - Protein inferred from homology: Swiss-Prot protein existence level 3. May be involved in DNA replication. From Human herpesvirus 6B (HHV-6 variant B) (Human B lymphotropic virus).
   9657..9881    -  CDS            B7: B7_HHV6Z - Protein predicted: Swiss-Prot protein existence level 4. From Human herpesvirus 6B (strain Z29) (HHV-6 variant B) (Human B lymphotropic virus).
  10373..10435   +  CDS            U78 (fragment): U78_HHV6U - Also known as EDLF5. Protein inferred from homology: Swiss-Prot protein existence level 3. From Human herpesvirus 6A (strain Uganda-1102) (HHV-6 variant A) (Human B lymphotropic virus).
  10431..10688   +  CDS            U78 (fragment): U78_HHV6U - Also known as EDLF5. Protein inferred from homology: Swiss-Prot protein existence level 3. From Human herpesvirus 6A (strain Uganda-1102) (HHV-6 variant A) (Human B lymphotropic virus).
  11341..11577   -  CDS            B6: B6_HHV6Z - Protein predicted: Swiss-Prot protein existence level 4. From Human herpesvirus 6B (strain Z29) (HHV-6 variant B) (Human B lymphotropic virus).
  11830..921     -  CDS            HELI (across the origin): HELI_HHV6Z - Protein inferred from homology: Swiss-Prot protein existence level 3. Component of the helicase/primase complex. Unwinds the DNA at the replication forks and generates single-stranded DNA for both leading and lagging strand synthesis. The primase synthesizes short RNA primers on the lagging strand that the polymerase elongates using dNTPs. Possesses helicase-like motifs and therefore may act as the helicase subunit of the complex. From Human herpesvirus 6B (strain Z29) (HHV-6 variant B) (Human B lymphotropic virus).
>Addgene plasmid #85249 | pH6Z-707 | addgene full sequence | sequence record 172656 | Addgene NGS Result
CGCACATCTTTTGTTGTTTACAAAGATTATCCAGTTATTATCGACTTCGCAATATTTAGAGAGCACGTCG
TCGCAGATCAAGGCTGAAAGTACATCTATTCCTCTCTTCACGTCCTTGTTTTGAGTCAGCGGATTAAATG
AAGTCACCAAAGCGTTACTCTGCGTGGGCGACCCCACACACACGATGCACGGAACAATTCCGTTCTCATA
CAAAGGGGTTTTATACAACGCGTTATAAAACCAATAGAAAAAAACAACAGTGTGCAGAATATGTCGTAAT
ATTACGCCTGCCTCGTCGATAACTATAACACTACTCTCACACAAATCAGGTAACTCTTTAGTTTTGCACG
CGACAGCACCCAACGCCCTCTCCGCTATGTCGGAGATAACATTCCAATAGATAGACAGGTCTTGCTTTTG
TTGAATTTGAATCGACCTCTCGTCATTTGCAATATAACTTTGACGTTCGCTCATAGATACATGTGAACTA
TTAAACCCAAAAGTCTTAAAAATTGTTTTAACTTGCGCGGATTTACTTCTGTTTAAAACAACGCTCAAAT
TCTGAGCGGCGATAGATGTCGTTGCAGTAACGATACAATCTAAGTTGGCCGCTAAGGTCTGAATGCTGTT
CGTTTTCCCTGCCCCGGCCGTACCGGTTACTAACAAGGCCTTAAACGGCAAAAAAGGCAGAGGTTGAGCG
AATTCATCAATACCGATGCACAGAGCATCAGCAAATTCGCCGTTGAACTCGGTTTCAGGATCCATGATGT
GGCGAAACCAATCTTCTGGCAGACGCCCCTCCAAGCGTCTTTCTGATAACGAAGCCACCTTATCTACAAT
CAACTCTATTTTGGGAGCCGAAGACATGTTAAGCAAAAACTTATTATCGTATCTACCTCCGAACAACGAA
GAGATAGACATGATTTATCCCTCTGAGCAGATAATGACTTTTATTGAAATGCTACACGGACACAAAAATT
TTTTCAAAGGTCAAACAATCCACAACGCTCTCCGAGATTCTGCCGTACTGAAAAAACAAATAGCCTATGG
AGTAGCTCAAGCCCTTTTAAACAGCGTTTCTATTCAACAAATCCACGATGAATGGAAACGTCATGTGAGG
TCATTTCCGTTCCACAACAAAAAATTGTCATTTCAAGATTATTTTAGTGTCTGGGCTCACGCGATTAAAC
AGGTGATCTTGGGAGATATATCTAATATAATTAATTTTATCCTTCAGAGCATAGACAACAGTCACTATAA
CAGATATGTAGACTGGATCTGTACCGTAGGAATCGTTCCGTTCATGAGAACCACCCCTACGGCCCCGAAC
TTATACAATCTTCTACAACAAGTGTCATCTAAACTAATCCACGACATAGTGCGGCATAAACAAAACATTG
TCACTCCCATTTTACTGGGTCTATCTTCCGTGATCATTCCGGATTTTCATAATATTAAGATTTTCCGAGA
TCGGAATTCGGAGCAAATTTCTTGCTTTAAAAACAAGAAGGCTATAGCGTTTTTCACGTACAGCACCCCA
TATGTTATTAGAAATCGCCTAATGCTGACTACACCCCTCGCCCACCTTTCTCCAGAACTAAAAAAACACA
ATAGTCTGCGGCGTCATCAAAAAATGTGCCAATTATTGAATACATTTCCCATAAAGGTGCTAACCGCAGC
AAAGACAGATGTAACCAACAAAAAGATAATGGACATGATAGAAAAAGAAGAAAAAAACAGCGACGCGAAA
AAAAGTTTAATCAAATTTTTACTGAACTTGTCGGACAGCAAATCTAAAATAGGCATTAGGGACAGCGTTG
AAGGATTTATTCAAGAAATCACCCCCTCTATAATAGACCAAAATAAACTTATGCTGAACCGAGGACAGTT
CCGAAAACGCTCTGCGATCGACACAGGAGAGAGAGACGTTCGAGACCTGTTCAAAAAACAAATTATCAAG
TGCATGGAGGGCAGATACAAACACAGATGGATGAAATCGAAACACTGAAAACAACAAACCAAATGTTCGA
AAGGAAAATCAAAGATCTACACTCTTTGCTCGAGACGAATAACGATTGTGATCGCTATAACCCGGATCTG
GACCATGACCTCGAGAATCTCTCTTTATCGCGAGCGCTGAACATAGTTCAAAGGCTCCCATTCACTAGCG
TCTCCATAGATGACACCAGATCAGTCGCAAACAGTTTTTTTTCACAGTATATCCCGGACACACAATATGC
CGACAAACGAATAGACCAACTATGGGAAATGGAATACATGCGAACCTTTCGGTTAAGAAAAAACGTTAAT
AATCAAGGACAGGAAGAAAGTATCACATACTCTAACTATAGCATCGAGCTGCTCATCGTGCCTTTCCTAA
GGCGACTCTTAAATATTTACAACCTCGAATCAATTCCCGAGGAATTTCTCTTTCTATCCCTCGGTGAAAT
CTTATTAGCCATCTACGAAAGCAGCAAAATCAAGCATTATTTAAGACTCGTATACGTCCGAGAGCTAAAT
CAGATCTCAGAAGTGTATAATTTAACCCAAACGCACCCCGAAAACAACGAGCCGATTTTCGATTCGAACA
TTTTCTCCCCAAACCCGGAGAATGAAATCCTTGAAAAAATTAAAAGAATTAGAAACCTCAGACGTATTCA
ACACCTTACACGTCCGAACTATCCTAAAGGTGATCAAGATTGATAAGTGTGTATCCCTCGCACGACATTC
GTTAGTAAATATAACAGTAGGAGACGACGGAATATGGTTCCACTTGGAAGACGGAACCATGATCAACGGC
CTGGAATACAAGACCATCTGCGAAAAAGAGTTGGGATTCCAAGGCTTCATTGGCATCATAATACTAGACT
CGGAAGATACACTGCAAGAACTGCGACTCAATCCTTTTCAGTTCAAACGCAGACTAATCCATATGAAAGT
GGATACGCCAGAAGAATTTATGCTTTGCGGACTAGTGTTCGCATTAGAGAATCTTCCACTGAAGCAAAGC
ACCCTGCACAAACTAATCGCTAGGCTCGTTCTTTTCCCCGTCCTATCTCCGGTAACGAAAATATTATTCA
ACACGTGCGACAAATTGGTTTGTACACTAAGACACATTTTTTTTAACGAACACGCCTCAGAAATCCTCCA
CAAGGTGCCTCCGATGATTAGACTATACAATGAAATGAAAAACACGCATATAGAAGTTTTGGAACTTTAT
TTTAACACAAAACGTAGTCACAATTTCATCAATTTATCCTTAGAATCTAGACAGCTGCAAGACAGTTCTC
TCCAAGTCATACAACTAGCAACACAATTCGCACAAATTTTTTATTCGAAGAATGAAGACACGTCTAGCTA
AGTCTTATTTTTCTATGTTATGTAAAGAAACAAAATTAATTCAAATGTAGCAAATGAATGTGTTCATAGA
GCATCCTGTTTTCCCACCTAATAAACTCTGCCTGTTCAACGTCTTCAAATTTACTCTCCACCCATCTCCT
CAACACTCTCAATGTAACGAGAATGTAATAAGAAAAGTTTATTTTGTCAGTCAATGCAATTCCACGTGCT
TGTCTGACAAGCTGTCCATCTTCAGACATCACGGCCGTATATCTACTGCAGTCCAGAAGTCCTTCATGAT
ATTCCAGGCAATAATCATTAGGATCGAACTCTTCGATCCAATAAGAAACATTATACCTATTAGCTATAAA
AACACACATCATATCCTGAAAATAAACAGTTATACTGGCAAAGCAAAGACCTGTCTTATTGGCCCGAATA
CATGCAGATAAATATTTACTTGCCGTTACTGTCCAGTGCGCTTCTTTAGATTGTGACAATCCACTGCTTA
AAAAAAATCTAGCGTAGAAGACAAATCCACAGCGCGAAATTTCCATACACTGAAATGCAGGTCTTTGCTT
GATTTCCGTAATTTTTTCCCAACAGTTTTCAACGGCCGTTTGCAGTAAAGGCATGACAACATGTGAATCT
TTACCGTCACAGGTTAAATAAAACACGTGTAAGTCCCTCACTAACAGCCATCGCATTTCCATTAGAGTAC
ATGCTCGCTGAAAAGCGGAAACAAAAGCATCTAACATAAAGATCACCGCATCGAATAAAGCGTACGATCT
GTGTTGCAGCCTCGACATAAATTTTAAAAGCAGTTCGATTTCCGTGGCGTTTTCATCAAAACATGGCAGA
AAGGCCCTAGGAACCGTGGACTTCAATAATAGCCTCAGACAATCTGGCAAAGTCACTACATACATATCAC
TGTCACTAAAGAATAGATGTGTGTCCTCGGGACCTGTCTGAAAACACAGAGACTCACTTGAAACATACTG
ACTATTGAACCTGAAACGTTGCAAAGAGGTTTCACTTCCAGGCATTTCAACACTTAGCTCCCTAATTACG
GGGATCGCGTGTCTACCACGAGGTCCCAGGATAGGCGCCAAACCGCAAAATGAGAGAATTTCACGGCAGA
TATAAGTTGTATCCGGAACCCGCCTTTCTAAGTCCGATACAGACAAAAGCCACAGATTCGGATATCCTAT
AAAAGAAACCGATCTTTCATTCCCAAAGGGCCATAAGTCGGGACCGATGTATTCGCAAAGCTGAACTAAC
ACCTGTTTATAAACTGCGAATATCTTCTCGTGCAGGAAAGCAAACACGCTCTGCAGTAAAAGCAAACACA
AATCATCGTCGAACAATAAGGCATAAGCATTTTTTGGCGTCACTAAGAGAACTTGCTCACCACCAAAAGC
ACACACAGAAAAATAAAAAATTTGTTTCATTTTTTCACATACAGCCTCACCGGTGTCCGTGTGTGAAAAG
CAAATTTTTACATCAGACACAGTTAGCGAAAAGTGAAAGTCCATTACACTGTATCCAAAGCGAAGTTTTT
TAGACGCCTGTGTACATTCGTTACTCAAGAGATGCTTGGTGTCCAAGGCTGCGTAGTCTCCGACACATCG
TAATATAACAGGTACCCAATTCGCCCTATAGTGAGTCGTATTACGCGCGCTCACTGGCCGTCGTTTTACA
ACGTCGTGACTGGGAAAACCCTGGCGTTACCCAACTTAATCGCCTTGCAGCACATCCCCCTTTCGCCAGC
TGGCGTAATAGCGAAGAGGCCCGCACCGATCGCCCTTCCCAACAGTTGCGCAGCCTGAATGGCGAATGGG
[124 nt withheld, positions 5181-5304]
C
[91 nt withheld, positions 5306-5396]
A
[49 nt withheld, positions 5398-5446]
CCTTTGACGTTGGAGTCCACGTTCTTT
[37 nt withheld, positions 5474-5510]
ACCCTATCTCGGTCTATTCTTTTGATTTATAAGGGATTTTGCCGATTTCGGCCTATTGGTTAAAAAATGA
GCTGATTTAACAAAAATTTAACGCGAATTTTAACAAAATATTAACGCTTACAATTTAGGTGGCACTTTTC
GGGGAAATGTGCGCGGAACCCCTATTTGTTTATTTTTCTAAATACATTCAAATATGTATCCGCTCATGAG
ACAATAACCCTGATAAATGCTTCAATAATATTGAAAAAGGAAGAGTATGAGTATTCAACATTTCCGTGTC
GCCCTTATTCCCTTTTTTGCGGCATTTTGCCTTCCTGTTTTTGCTCACCCAGAAACGCTGGTGAAAGTAA
AAGATGCTGAAGATCAGTTGGGTGCACGAGTGGGTTACATCGAACTGGATCTCAACAGCGGTAAGATCCT
TGAGAGTTTTCGCCCCGAAGAACGTTTTCCAATGATGAGCACTTTTAAAGTTCTGCTATGTGGCGCGGTA
TTATCCCGTATTGACGCCGGGCAAGAGCAACTCGGTCGCCGCATACACTATTCTCAGAATGACTTGGTTG
AGTACTCACCAGTCACAGAAAAGCATCTTACGGATGGCATGACAGTAAGAGAATTATGCAGTGCTGCCAT
AACCATGAGTGATAACACTGCGGCCAACTTACTTCTGACAACGATCGGAGGACCGAAGGAGCTAACCGCT
TTTTTGCACAACATGGGGGATCATGTAACTCGCCTTGATCGTTGGGAACCGGAGCTGAATGAAGCCATAC
CAAACGACGAGCGTGACACCACGATGCCTGTAGCAATGGCAACAACGTTGCGCAAACTATTAACTGGCGA
ACTACTTACTCTAGCTTCCCGGCAACAATTAATAGACTGGATGGAGGCGGATAAAGTTGCAGGACCACTT
CTGCGCTCGGCCCTTCCGGCTGGCTGGTTTATTGCTGATAAATCTGGAGCCGGTGAGCGTGGGTCTCGCG
GTATCATTGCAGCACTGGGGCCAGATGGTAAGCCCTCCCGTATCGTAGTTATCTACACGACGGGGAGTCA
GGCAACTATGGATGAACGAAATAGACAGATCGCTGAGATAGGTGCCTCACTGATTAAGCATTGGTAACTG
TCAGACCAAGTTTACTCATATATACTTTAGATTGATTTAAAACTTCATTTTTAATTTAAAAGGATCTAGG
TGAAGATCCTTTTTGATAATCTCATGACCAAAATCCCTTAACGTGAGTTTTCGTTCCACTGAGCGTCAGA
CCCCGTAGAAAAGATCAAAGGATCTTCTTGAGATCCTTTTTTTCTGCGCGTAATCTGCTGCTTGCAAACA
AAAAAACCACCGCTACCAGCGGTGGTTTGTTTGCCGGATCAAGAGCTACCAACTCTTTTTCCGAAGGTAA
CTGGCTTCAGCAGAGCGCAGATACCAAATACTGTTCTTCTAGTGTAGCCGTAGTTAGGCCACCACTTCAA
GAACTCTGTAGCACCGCCTACATACCTCGCTCTGCTAATCCTGTTACCAGTGGCTGCTGCCAGTGGCGAT
AAGTCGTGTCTTACCGGGTTGGACTCAAGACGATAGTTACCGGATAAGGCGCAGCGGTCGGGCTGAACGG
GGGGTTCGTGCACACAGCCCAGCTTGGAGCGAACGACCTACACCGAACTGAGATACCTACAGCGTGAGCT
ATGAGAAAGCGCCACGCTTCCCGAAGGGAGAAAGGCGGACAGGTATCCGGTAAGCGGCAGGGTCGGAACA
GGAGAGCGCACGAGGGAGCTTCCAGGGGGAAACGCCTGGTATCTTTATAGTCCTGTCGGGTTTCGCCACC
TCTGACTTGAGCGTCGATTTTTGTGATGCTCGTCAGGGGGGCGGAGCCTATGGAAAAACGCCAGCAACGC
GGCCTTTTTACGGTTCCTGGCCTTTTGCTGGCCTTTTGCTCACATGTTCTTTCCTGCGTTATCCCCTGAT
TCTGTGGATAACCGTATTACCGCCTTTGAGTGAGCTGATACCGCTCGCCGCAGCCGAACGACCGAGCGCA
GCGAGTCAGTGAGCGAGGAAGCGGAAGAGCGCCCAATACGCAAACCGCCTCTCCCCGCGCGTTGGCCGAT
TCATTAATGCAGCTGGCACGACAGGTTTCCCGACTGGAAAGCGGGCAGTGAGCGCAACGCAATTAATGTG
AGTTAGCTCACTCATTAGGCACCCCAGGCTTTACACTTTATGCTTCCGGCTCGTATGTTGTGTGGAATTG
TGAGCGGATAACAATTTCACACAGGAAACAGCTATGACCATGATTACGCCAAGCGCGCAATTAACCCTCA
CTAAAGGGAACAAAAGCTGGAGCTCCACCGCGGTGGCGGCCGCTCTAGAACTAGTGGATCCCCCGGGCTG
CAGGAATTCGATATCAAGCTTATCGATACCGTCGACCTCGAGGGGGGGCCCGGTACCGACCTGACACAAT
CAGAAAACACTATCTGTTTCTTTTGCTCGATATGTTTTGTTTTACTTAAACATTTACTTGGAACAGTAAC
ATCAGCACATTCAAGTACATTTTTTATTAAATTATCCTTTACATAATCCAAACGCTCTTTCAATTTCGAA
AGCGATCTTTCTACAACCTCGCCGCTGCTTGCAACAAGTCTGGCCCTAAGCTGTTCTAAAGACTTATTAA
GCTGAAAATTTCCATAATTATCTTCATTGGATAGACCTTCTCGGTTAGTCCCCTAAAAGAAAAAGATCAG
CTTTAGATACGCACAACAAAGACTCCAAAGACCTAGGTTTTGGTGAACCCAAAACTCCACCCACCTGCGC
ATAAACGCGCTTGTCTAATTCATCATGTTGTTGATCTTCGTGATTATCAATAGAAACACAGGGCGATAAC
GCACCCTCAACCGCTCCATTCACGAATGTCGTAGAAGTCGGTGCTATGCCATCTTCGTGACTTTGTTCTT
CCAAATTACGTTTCGTTTCGTGGTGAGATTTCTGTCTCTTCTCCTTAGGGGGTTCTGAAATCACAACAAA
ACAGATACTATTTAAAAAAGTCCACGACCGTGACACACCAATAATAAAAAAATTTACAACAGCTACACAT
TCATATTTACCATCAAATTCATCCTTTTTGTCCGGCCGCTTGTCTTCGTCGTTTCGTTTTTTTTCTTCTT
GTTTTCGTTTCTCATCTTCTTTTTTTTTGTCAATGTCCTCCACTTTTCTTTTTTCTTTCTGCTTCCCCGA
GCGTTTTCTGTGTTCATCGTCGTGTTTTTTCCTGTCTAGAGCTCGACATTCTTTTTCAAACTTTTCCATA
AATTTCAAATCGCCCAGATTTCGTAGCTCGGGCTCCGAGGAAACTTTAGCAATAGTAACAAACGTTATTT
GAAGTTTTCCGTTTTCATGGGAAACAGTCAAAATCCTCTCTCTGCCCTCAGTATTCTGAGAAATCGACGT
GATTGATTTTGAACACAGTAAAAGGCCCCGAGCTCTGTACGTTCTGCATTTTCCTTCATCCATCCCAATA
TCCACCGTTAGAGAACCCATTGAATCTGTCTCCGATGTCCAATAAATCATTGATATCCATCCTTTAGAAA
ACGTTTCACACGTTCCAGAGTCAGCTAAGAACTCAATGAAACAGCCATTGTCGAATTCAAACCTTTTCAA
ATGAAGAGACTGACTAATAATTTGTTCATAAGCCTGTATAACATTGTCAAATGACCCATATCCACGTTCT
TCAGCATACATCTTATCTGTGTGAAAATAAGAACAAAATAAACATGCTCGACACCATCAAAATACACATA
GCAAATCGTAACATTACAGAAATCCAAAAACGACTACAAACGAGACATACATTTTTACCAGAATAATCCC
AGAAAAATCTCAGAAAGATGAGTTCTTTGCCGCTCATCTAGCACAAATGAGCTAGCGAACACAGTCACCA
GCGCCCTTTTATGCGCACGAATCACACTTCCGGGCTCGAGCGTTTGCGATCCAAAAACTACTGCATACAA
CTAAAACGATTTATTTCTCCCATGAAACGACATATCTAAGTCAGACAACGAACACGATATAAAAATCTAT
TAAACCGAAATGTGGCCCGACATCTAAAAATACCGTTCGGCTTTTTTACTGTAACGACTTTTTACTAACG
GTTAACCACATCCTCATCCAAACCGAAAACCTTTACGTATTGCGTCAGCGACAAGGGCGTGGACTTTGCC
GTAAAATGCATATAAAAAGGCTTGTCGCCCGTCAGAAGTATTAGGGATCAAACTGTAAGTCTCATACACG
GCAAAACAGCGAATGCTAAACCGCGAACTACAAATCACGTGAAGCTTGATGCAGACTCTTATACAGATTG
AATGTATACACTTTGATACATTATGAAGCATAAATACTAAAATGTAGTTAGATCGAAATGAAAGCTTTAT
GGGACTATTAAAATTGCAGATTCATGCTTATGTAAACGTGAATAAATTCGGTGTTTTTGATGTTCCGTGA
AAAAGTTTACAGCGCATTCGACATATGGAATTTACGTCTACTCGAACGTTGACCTGTTGTAGCTTCAAGG
TAAGATTTAACCTATTTTGCATCTACGCACTTCCAAGAGCTCAATACAATTTTGTATATGCCAAAAAACC
CCTTTAGTCTTTTTAATAGAAAATCGTTTATCAACCAAGATGTAAGTTAGTTTAGTTTCCAGCGTATAGT
TATCGAGGGACACATCATTAAAATCTGCGTTGCATAAAAACTTGGACTGCTAAAAATTACACTTGCTTAA
AGAAATAGTCATCTAGTTTTCGGAAAAAACCCTCGTTCACACCATGCTAGCCTGAATGGAAAATCGTAGG
TCACTGGTTCTTTCTATACGAGATGAGTATGCTTGCTTATTTTTCTCTATTGTCGTCAATTGCTTCTGGC
TGTGGTTCTCATAGAATTTCCCCCGTCTGTGTGGAAACACCCTTCAATTTTACTCGTATCACCTACCTCT
CTCTACTTGTCATATCTCCGATTCATTTTATCTAACATCAAGAACTACCAGTAACTTGTTGTTTTGCCAT
CTTCTATATTGTCATCAGAAAAGTCATCAGAAAAGTCATCAGAAAAAAACTACAGGATATCTAAAATATT
TTTCGAATACCATTGAAAACATCAAAAACATGTTCAATTCATCACCATATACTTTGAGTACAACTGCATA
ACATTGTTACAAATTTCAATATATGATTTTCGGATTGCGACTCGGACACCGGTAACCTCGCTCACAGTAT
TTCATATATTGTGTTGTAAGATACGGACCTCATGAGTGTTTGACGCTCATGAAGACGGCAAAGGCGGCTG
CTTTTGTCCTTTTTACTAGTTTTCACACGTTGTATCGAAATGAAGCCAGAGATTATTCACGGCTAATGAT
ATGACCCGATCAATACCCGGCGAATGGATAAACGTGTCTGAAACCTAGAAACCGCTACGCTCTCGGAAGA
ATTAAAAAACCGCCAAGAGATAGACCTTGATCTATGTAATAACGTGAAGTGGGCCTCGTTGTTTCATAAA
TCAAAGACGATTGCTTTAGTAGTGGGGGGTTGGGCACAAAACAGTTGATTATTTAGTTCACATTATAAGG
ACCTAAAAGTTAAGTATAGTTGATAAGTTAAGTTTAGTCTATAAGTGTAGTTATTAAGTAAGTTAAGCAT
CTAACTAATCATTTTGTGATTCCAATCATTACTCCTGGATTTTTGTTTATCTGGATTCATACAGAAACAT
TGGATCATATGCAGGCTTTTGTAAATAACCTATTATTACTAAAAACAACTCTAGGATTTAATGGACGGAT
CTAGCATATTTTTTTCGTCATCTTATTCTTACCCCGATACCTAGAATAACTTCAGTAGTGCAAAAAATAA
AGGAGCTTCGATTGATACTTAGGACACCATCCAAGCCACCACCTGAGTTAACATCAAAGTAACTATTAAC
GAGTTCGCGGCTGCTTAATAGGCTAAATTGTGCATTTTTGAGGTTTCCCCCGGAGTACATACGTGTACTC
CGGGGGAGACTTTCATTTGTTTTTGCAGATGTCAGCTCATACCACATCCCTGCAGCTGTATTCAATTTAG
CGACGAAACAAAATCATGGCCGTAAGTCATTTCTCATCAGTTCCTCATAGTTTCACACCCTTGTCTTTTT
CGAGACATACTGCACTAAATCCCCGTGCTACTTTTGTTTTGCAGAAAAAACGGACCGACGGGAATAAGCT
CATTCGACCGTATGGAATTTCAACAATTACACGCACAATTCATCTGATGTTTTAGTTTTTTTTATATATT
CTCATAAAAAACCTCCCTAAAATATTAACATGGTATTTTCGTTCTTTAACGCTTTTACAATATGCGGAGC
AATAAAATTATCATTCTCATAATTCAGTCTCAAGGGATTAACATTCATTATTAAATTATTCGGGTCGGTT
ACTCGTGACATCCCAACATAAATAGAACTCAATTTTAAATTTTTTGGATCACTCCCGAAATCTATTGCGA
CCTTTTGTATGGAAAGCCCTTGACTTTTCGTGATGGTCATAGAAACTTTAGAAACAGTGGCGTAATCGAC
CGTTGTACATAGATGAAAACTCTGACCATTTACGACATCGACAAATTTCGACACGTTATTATCTAAAACA
GAAATGAACCCCATTTCATCTTTTATAACTAATCTAGGTAATCCTTTTTTATATAAGATCTGCGGTAATT
GTTTATCCGTTCCTAAATGAACTACATTATCATTTGTATAACCCTCCAGAGTATAATTATTGGCAGGGAT
AGCGTAGGTGAGCATACCATAAAAACTCTTTAAATGGGAATATATCTCACCGCACTGTTTTCTAGAAACG
TTGTTTCTGTTATAAGTCACTAGGAGAGTCTTTCCGAACTTCCCTTTTGTATGCTTCTGCAGAATGGCAA
ACCTAGATATAAAGATATCCTTAAACGTCGTATAAAGCAAACTAATTTCCTCGAACGACAGAGAATTAGT
TAAAGGCAACTTACTATACCTAGTAAAAAATGGATCTCCGCAAGGATCAATTTCTAATAGGTCCATATCT
GATAACCCATCATCGACTAATCCGAAATCATACCTTTCATCTGTCTCTACGGTTTGCACGTCTCGAGACA
TCCTCGACATTTCACTTTCTAAGAATTCAATACTGGGCATCTTTATGTTTTTGATCTCCATTAACACTTC
AGGGGTGGTGAATTCCGAACAGCAGAAAGAATACATCCCTCCGAACATAAGACCGGATAAAAAAGAATAT
GCGTGAATAGTCTGCTCACATGACGTTTTTTCGATAAACAAATCGCTCTGTAACAGTTCTACAAATTTTT
CATAAGTTCCGGAAAACCCCACGGTCGAAGCCTTGATCTTGGACGTCACACCTATTGAACTGTTTCTGAT
ATGTTTCAGATGACAGGTTATCAAAGTCTCTTCCACCGACCCATCTTCCAAAACAATCTCCTCCAATTGA
ACAGTTTTCGATAAATCCTGATCCGCGAACTGAGAATAAGTATTCAGCCGATGAATATTAGATTTAAACC
ACGGTTCAATTTCTAAGGAGAAATTACCAATTTCACTTTTGTAGTCTTCGAAAGTCTTGTTTTTTATTAG
AAAATAAACCGGAAACACAAACAAGTTATTTCTGTTGGTAACTTCAACCTGCTCATGCAATGAGCGGAAA
TAGTTCTTTACCTCGTTATGCGATAAAAACAAGCGGGTCGTTTCTATTTCGTTCATGGGATTTCTTATGT
ACGAAGCGGGCTTCACAAACTGATCGACATACTCTATAAGCTCCGGCTTTAACGGCAAGCCAAATTCTAT
GTGCTTTAAAAAGTCTCCGAACGCATGATC
